>Addgene plasmid #168586 | pDONR223 HCoV-HKU1 N2_nostop | addgene full sequence | sequence record 333809 | Addgene NGS Result
GTAAAACGACGGCCAGTCTTAAGCTCGGGCCCCAAATAATGATTTTATTTTGACTGATAGTGACCTGTTC
GTTGCAACAAATTGATGAGCAATGCTTTTTTATAATGCCAACTTTGTACAAAAAAGTTGGCATGCTGGAA
GTAGAAGCTCCTCTGGAAATCGTTCAGGAATCCTCAAGAAAACTTCTTGGGCTGACCAATCTGAGCGAAA
TTACCAAACCTTTAATAGAGGCAGAAAAACCCAACCTAAATTCACTGTGTCTACTCAACCACAAGGAAAT
ACTATCCCACATTATTCCTGGTTCTCCGGGATCACTCAATTTCAAAAAGGTAGAGACTTTAAATTTTCAG
ATGGTCAAGGAGTTCCCATTGCTTTCGGAGTACCCCCTTCTGAAGCAAAAGGATATTGGTATAGACACAG
CCGGCGTTCTTTTAAAACAGCTGATGGTCAACAAAAGCAGTTGTTACCGAGATGGTATTTCTACTATCTC
GGTACCGGCCCATATGCCAATGCATCCTATGGTGAATCCCTCGAAGGGGTCTTCTGGGTTGCTAATCACC
AAGCTGACACTTCTACTCCCTCCGATGTTTCGTCAAGGCATACTACTACTCAAGAAGCTATCCCTACTAG
GTTTCCGCCTGGTACGATTTTGCCTCAAGGCTATTATGTTGAAGGCTCAGGAAGGTCTGCTTCTAATAGT
CGACCAGGTTCACGTTCTCAATCACGTGGACCCAATAATCGTTCATTACCCAACTTTCTTGTACAAAGTT
GGCATTATAAGAAAGCATTGCTTATCAATTTGTTGCAACGAACAGGTCACTATCAGTCAAAATAAAATCA
TTATTTGCCATCCAGCTGATATCCCCTATAGTGAGTCGTATTACATGGTCATAGCTGTTTCCTGGCAGCT
CTGGCCCGTGTCTCAAAATCTCTGATGTTACATTGCACAAGATAAAAATATATCATCATGCCTCCTCTAG
ACCAGCCAGGACAGAAATGCCTCGACTTCGCTGCTACCCAAGGTTGCCGGGTGACGCACACCGTGGAAAC
GGATGAAGGCACGAACCCAGTGGACATAAGCCTGTTCGGTTCGTAAGCTGTAATGCAAGTAGCGTATGCG
CTCACGCAACTGGTCCAGAACCTTGACCGAACGCAGCGGTGGTAACGGCGCAGTGGCGGTTTTCATGGCT
TGTTATGACTGTTTTTTTGGGGTACAGTCTATGCCTCGGGCATCCAAGCAGCAAGCGCGTTACGCCGTGG
GTCGATGTTTGATGTTATGGAGCAGCAACGATGTTACGCAGCAGGGCAGTCGCCCTAAAACAAAGTTAAA
CATTATGAGGGAAGCGGTGATCGCCGAAGTATCGACTCAACTATCAGAGGTAGTTGGCGTCATCGAGCGC
CATCTCGAACCGACGTTGCTGGCCGTACATTTGTACGGCTCCGCAGTGGATGGCGGCCTGAAGCCACACA
GTGATATTGATTTGCTGGTTACGGTGACCGTAAGGCTTGATGAAACAACGCGGCGAGCTTTGATCAACGA
CCTTTTGGAAACTTCGGCTTCCCCTGGAGAGAGCGAGATTCTCCGCGCTGTAGAAGTCACCATTGTTGTG
CACGACGACATCATTCCGTGGCGTTATCCAGCTAAGCGCGAACTGCAATTTGGAGAATGGCAGCGCAATG
ACATTCTTGCAGGTATCTTCGAGCCAGCCACGATCGACATTGATCTGGCTATCTTGCTGACAAAAGCAAG
AGAACATAGCGTTGCCTTGGTAGGTCCAGCGGCGGAGGAACTCTTTGATCCGGTTCCTGAACAGGATCTA
TTTGAGGCGCTAAATGAAACCTTAACGCTATGGAACTCGCCGCCCGACTGGGCTGGCGATGAGCGAAATG
TAGTGCTTACGTTGTCCCGCATTTGGTACAGCGCAGTAACCGGCAAAATCGCGCCGAAGGATGTCGCTGC
CGACTGGGCAATGGAGCGCCTGCCGGCCCAGTATCAGCCCGTCATACTTGAAGCTAGACAGGCTTATCTT
GGACAAGAAGAAGATCGCTTGGCCTCGCGCGCAGATCAGTTGGAAGAATTTGTCCACTACGTGAAAGGCG
AGATCACCAAGGTAGTCGGCAAATAACCCTCGAGCCACCCATGACCAAAATCCCTTAACGTGAGTTACGC
GTCGTTCCACTGAGCGTCAGACCCCGTAGAAAAGATCAAAGGATCTTCTTGAGATCCTTTTTTTCTGCGC
GTAATCTGCTGCTTGCAAACAAAAAAACCACCGCTACCAGCGGTGGTTTGTTTGCCGGATCAAGAGCTAC
CAACTCTTTTTCCGAAGGTAACTGGCTTCAGCAGAGCGCAGATACCAAATACTGTTCTTCTAGTGTAGCC
GTAGTTAGGCCACCACTTCAAGAACTCTGTAGCACCGCCTACATACCTCGCTCTGCTAATCCTGTTACCA
GTGGCTGCTGCCAGTGGCGATAAGTCGTGTCTTACCGGGTTGGACTCAAGACGATAGTTACCGGATAAGG
CGCAGCGGTCGGGCTGAACGGGGGGTTCGTGCACACAGCCCAGCTTGGAGCGAACGACCTACACCGAACT
GAGATACCTACAGCGTGAGCTATGAGAAAGCGCCACGCTTCCCGAAGGGAGAAAGGCGGACAGGTATCCG
GTAAGCGGCAGGGTCGGAACAGGAGAGCGCACGAGGGAGCTTCCAGGGGGAAACGCCTGGTATCTTTATA
GTCCTGTCGGGTTTCGCCACCTCTGACTTGAGCGTCGATTTTTGTGATGCTCGTCAGGGGGGCGGAGCCT
ATGGAAAAACGCCAGCAACGCGGCCTTTTTACGGTTCCTGGCCTTTTGCTGGCCTTTTGCTCACATGTTC
TTTCCTGCGTTATCCCCTGATTCTGTGGATAACCGTATTACCGCCTTTGAGTGAGCTGATACCGCTCGCC
GCAGCCGAACGACCGAGCGCAGCGAGTCAGTGAGCGAGGAAGCGGAAGAGCGCCCAATACGCAAACCGCC
TCTCCCCGCGCGTTGGCCGATTCATTAATGCAGCTGGCACGACAGGTTTCCCGACTGGAAAGCGGGCAGT
GAGCGCAACGCAATTAATACGCGTACCGCTAGCCAGGAAGAGTTTGTAGAAACGCAAAAAGGCCATCCGT
CAGGATGGCCTTCTGCTTAGTTTGATGCCTGGCAGTTTATGGCGGGCGTCCTGCCCGCCACCCTCCGGGC
CGTTGCTTCACAACGTTCAAATCCGCTCCCGGCGGATTTGTCCTACTCAGGAGAGCGTTCACCGACAAAC
AACAGATAAAACGAAAGGCCCAGTCTTCCGACTGAGCCTTTCGTTTTATTTGATGCCTGGCAGTTCCCTA
CTCTCGCGTTAACGCTAGCATGGATGTTTTCCCAGTCACGACGTT
Features (pLannotate 1.2.2; 12 found; start..end, strand, type, name):
     34..129     +  protein_bind   attL3: mutant version of attL; recombination site for the Gateway® LR reaction LR Clonase™
    132..746     +  CDS            N: IORF_CVHN1 - Also known as I. Protein inferred from homology: Swiss-Prot protein existence level 3. Structural protein that is not essential for the viral replication either in tissue culture or in its natural host. From Human coronavirus HKU1 (isolate N1) (HCoV-HKU1).
    748..847     -  protein_bind   attL2: mutant version of attL; recombination site for the Gateway® LR reaction LR Clonase™
    865..883     -  promoter       T7 promoter: promoter for bacteriophage T7 RNA polymerase
   1073..1096    +  promoter       Pc promoter (fragment): intI1 (promoter lies within the coding sequence); class 1 integron promoter
   1272..1328    +  CDS            GmR (fragment): gentamycin acetyltransferase; aacC1; confers resistance to gentamycin
   1335..2126    +  CDS            SmR: aminoglycoside adenylyltransferase (Murphy, 1985); aadA; confers resistance to spectinomycin and streptomycin
   2219..2807    +  rep_origin     ori: high-copy-number ColE1/pMB1/pBR322/pUC origin of replication
   2990..3082    +  CDS            lacI (fragment): lac repressor; lacI; The lac repressor binds to the lac operator to inhibit transcription in E. coli. This inhibition can be relieved by adding lactose or isopropyl-β-D-thiogalactopyranoside (IPTG).
   3137..3164    -  terminator     rrnB T2 terminator: transcription terminator T2 from the E. coli rrnB gene
   3296..3339    +  terminator     rrnB T1 terminator: Escherichia coli rrnB; transcription terminator T1 from the E. coli rrnB gene
   3386..17      -  CDS            lacZα (fragment) (across the origin): LacZα fragment of β-galactosidase; lacZ fragment
