[The description below was written by a language model from this plasmid's Addgene catalogue record and pLannotate feature annotations shown in this document.]
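Description:
pDONR223 HCoV-HKU1 N2_nostop is a Gateway-compatible Entry clone built on the pDONR223 backbone and propagated in E. coli. It replicates from a high-copy ColE1/pUC-type origin and is selected with spectinomycin through the aadA aminoglycoside adenylyltransferase gene (SmR). This gene sits downstream of a fragment of the class 1 integron Pc promoter and a short remnant of a gentamicin acetyltransferase gene. The sequenced plasmid is 3,405 nt, which is smaller than the listed 5,005 bp size of the empty donor vector. That difference is expected, because the BP reaction replaces the donor vector's counter-selection cassette with the insert.

The payload is the N2 open reading frame of human coronavirus HKU1, catalogued as a 618 bp insert. It is annotated by homology as the internal ORF ("I") protein encoded within the nucleocapsid gene region, a structural protein described as not essential for viral replication. The annotated coding region spans 615 nt, and, as the "nostop" name indicates, the clone lacks a termination codon, so the ORF can be fused in frame to C-terminal tags after transfer. Two attL recombination sites flank the insert (the annotation tool labels them attL3 and attL2) and allow LR Clonase-mediated transfer into any compatible Destination vector. The Entry clone has no dedicated expression promoter for the ORF. A T7 promoter lies just outside one attL site, rrnB T1 and T2 terminators insulate the cassette from read-through transcription, and M13 primer sites flank it for sequence verification. Small lacI and lacZα fragments are backbone remnants. The plasmid belongs to a collection of human coronavirus protein-coding sequences intended as a flexible source of ORFs for downstream expression and interaction assays.
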