Addgene plasmid #168586: pDONR223 HCoV-HKU1 N2_nostop
Purpose: Gateway-compatible Entry vector
Depositing lab: Fritz Roth. Depositing organization: Sinai Health System. Publication: A resource of human coronavirus protein-coding sequences in a flexible, multipurpose Gateway Entry clone collection. Weller B, Lin CW, Pogoutse O, Sauer M, Marin-de la Rosa N, Strobel A, Young V, Knapp JJ, Rayhan A, Falter C, Kim DK, Roth FP, Falter-Braun P. G3 (Bethesda). 2023 Jul 5;13(7):jkad105. doi: 10.1093/g3journal/jkad105. PubMed 37267226.
Backbone
  Vector backbone: pDONR223
  Backbone manufacturer: Rual et al, Genome Res. 14:2128-2135, 2004.
  Backbone size w/o insert (bp): 5005
  Vector type: Other
Growth in bacteria
  Bacterial resistance: Spectinomycin, 50 μg/mL
  Growth temperature: 37°C
  Growth strain: DH5alpha
  Copy number: Unknown
Gene/Insert
  Gene/Insert name: N2
  Species: Other
  Insert size (bp): 618
  Entrez Gene: N2 (a.k.a. HCHV1gp8)
  Cloning method: Gateway Cloning
  Sequencing primers: 5′ m13-For; 3′ m13-Rev
Resource information
  A portion of this plasmid was derived from a plasmid made by: Falter-Braun Lab
Terms and licenses: Academic/Nonprofit Terms; Industry Terms
How to cite: pDONR223 HCoV-HKU1 N2_nostop was a gift from Fritz Roth (Addgene plasmid # 168586 ; http://n2t.net/addgene:168586 ; RRID:Addgene_168586)
