>Addgene plasmid #168586 | pDONR223 HCoV-HKU1 N2_nostop | depositor partial sequence | sequence record 326795 | Inserted CDS without stop codon
ATGCTGGAAGTAGAAGCTCCTCTGGAAATCGTTCAGGAATCCTCAAGAAAACTTCTTGGGCTGACCAATC
TGAGCGAAATTACCAAACCTTTAATAGAGGCAGAAAAACCCAACCTAAATTCACTGTGTCTACTCAACCA
CAAGGAAATACTATCCCACATTATTCCTGGTTCTCCGGGATCACTCAATTTCAAAAAGGTAGAGACTTTA
AATTTTCAGATGGTCAAGGAGTTCCCATTGCTTTCGGAGTACCCCCTTCTGAAGCAAAAGGATATTGGTA
TAGACACAGCCGGCGTTCTTTTAAAACAGCTGATGGTCAACAAAAGCAGTTGTTACCGAGATGGTATTTC
TACTATCTCGGTACCGGCCCATATGCCAATGCATCCTATGGTGAATCCCTCGAAGGGGTCTTCTGGGTTG
CTAATCACCAAGCTGACACTTCTACTCCCTCCGATGTTTCGTCAAGGGATCCTACTACTCAAGAAGCTAT
CCCTACTAGGTTTCCGCCTGGTACGATTTTGCCTCAAGGCTATTATGTTGAAGGCTCAGGAAGGTCTGCT
TCTAATAGTCGACCAGGTTCACGTTCTCAATCACGTGGACCCAATAATCGTTCATTAA
